Addgene plasmid #26075: pBMTBX-4
Purpose: (Empty Backbone)
Depositing lab: Ryan Gill. Depositing organization: University of Colorado, Boulder. Publication: Broad-host-range vectors for protein expression across gram negative hosts. Prior JE, Lynch MD, Gill RT. Biotechnol Bioeng. 2010 Jun 1. 106(2):326-32. 10.1002/bit.22695 PubMed 20148414.
Backbone
  Vector backbone: pBMTBX-4
  Backbone size (bp): 5454
  Vector type: Bacterial Expression
Growth in bacteria
  Bacterial resistance: Tetracycline, 10 μg/mL
  Growth temperature: 37°C
  Growth strain: DH5alpha
  Copy number: Unknown
Gene/Insert
  Gene/Insert name: None
  Cloning method: Restriction Enzyme; 5′ cloning site NheI (unknown if destroyed); 3′ cloning site HincII (unknown if destroyed)
  Sequencing primers: 5′ atacccgttt ttttgggcta
Terms and licenses: Academic/Nonprofit Terms; Industry Terms: Not Available to Industry
How to cite: pBMTBX-4 was a gift from Ryan Gill (Addgene plasmid # 26075 ; http://n2t.net/addgene:26075 ; RRID:Addgene_26075)
