[The description below was written by a language model from this plasmid's Addgene catalogue record and pLannotate feature annotations shown in this document.]
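Description:
pBMTBX-4 is an empty bacterial expression backbone of 5,454 bp, built for protein expression across a range of Gram-negative hosts. It replicates through the pBBR1 system from Bordetella bronchiseptica. The annotated pBBR1 oriV sits directly upstream of the pBBR1 Rep coding sequence, which supplies the replication protein the origin needs. Because origin and Rep protein are carried together, the plasmid can be maintained in many Gram-negative species rather than only in E. coli. The record lists copy number as unknown. Selection is by tetracycline, conferred by tetA, which encodes a tetracycline/H+ antiporter that pumps the drug out of the cell. In this construct tetA lies immediately downstream of a fragment of the cat promoter and is followed by the bidirectional tonB terminator.

The expression module is the arabinose-inducible system from the E. coli L-arabinose operon. The araC regulator gene is transcribed divergently from the araBAD promoter. AraC represses the promoter in the absence of L-arabinose and activates it when the sugar is present, giving titratable, inducible control of a cloned gene. No insert is present. The catalogue lists NheI and HincII as the 5′ and 3′ cloning sites for restriction-based insertion, though these sites are not annotated in the feature table. On the circular map, a bidirectional soxR terminator lies shortly after the araBAD promoter, where it would be expected to terminate transcripts from an inserted gene. No tags, reporters or ribosome-binding elements are annotated, and roughly 1.2 kb between the soxR terminator and the pBBR1 origin carries no annotated features. The vector is suited to cloning a gene of interest under arabinose control and testing its expression in E. coli or other Gram-negative bacteria.
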