Features (pLannotate 1.2.2; 8 found; start..end, strand, type, name):
     60..96      -  terminator     soxR terminator: bidirectional E. coli soxR transcription terminator
   1347..2116    +  rep_origin     pBBR1 oriV: replication origin of the broad-host-range plasmid pBBR1 from Bordetella bronchiseptica; requires the pBBR1 Rep protein for replication
   2117..2779    +  CDS            pBBR1 Rep: replication protein for the broad-host-range plasmid pBBR1 from Bordetella bronchiseptica
   2781..2875    +  promoter       cat promoter (fragment): promoter of the E. coli cat gene encoding chloramphenicol acetyltransferase
   2876..4063    +  CDS            tetA: TCR3_ECOLX - Experimental evidence at protein level: Swiss-Prot protein existence level 1. Resistance to tetracycline by an active tetracycline efflux. This is an energy-dependent process that decreases the accumulation of the antibiotic in whole cells. This protein functions as a metal- tetracycline/H(+) antiporter. From Escherichia coli. This protein is used as a marker in many commonly used cloning vectors, such as pBR322 and pACYC184.
   4086..4117    -  terminator     tonB terminator: bidirectional E. coli tonB-P14 transcription terminator
   4145..5023    -  CDS            araC: L-arabinose regulatory protein; araC
   5050..5334    +  promoter       araBAD promoter: araBAD; promoter of the L-arabinose operon of E. coli; the araC regulatory gene is transcribed in the opposite direction (Guzman et al., 1995)
>Addgene plasmid #26075 | pBMTBX-4 | depositor full sequence | sequence record 12239 | Author sequence
AACGAATTCAAGCTTGATATCATTCAGGACGAGCCTCAGACTCCAGCGTAACTGGACTGAAAACAAACTA
AAGCGCCCTTGTGGCGCTTTAGTTTTGTTCCGCTCATGATAATAATGGTTTCTTAGACGTCAGGTGGCAC
TTTTCGGGGAAATGTGCGCGCCCGCGTTCCTGCTGGCGCTGGGCCTGTTTCTGGCGCTGGACTTCCCGCT
GTTCCGTCAGCAGCTTTTCGCCCACGGCCTTGATGATCGCGGCGGCCTTGGCCTGCATATCCCGATTCAA
CGGCCCCAGGGCGTCCAGAACGGGCTTCAGGCGCTCCCGAAGGTCTCGGGCCGTCTCTTGGGCTTGATCG
GCCTTCTTGCGCATCTCACGCGCTCCTGCGGCGGCCTGTAGGGCAGGCTCATACCCCTGCCGAACCGCTT
TTGTCAGCCGGTCGGCCACGGCTTCCGGCGTCTCAACGCGCTTTGAGATTCCCAGCTTTTCGGCCAATCC
CTGCGGTGCATAGGCGCGTGGCTCGACCGCTTGCGGGCTGATGGTGACGTGGCCCACTGGTGGCCGCTCC
AGGGCCTCGTAGAACGCCTGAATGCGCGTGTGACGTGCCTTGCTGCCCTCGATGCCCCGTTGCAGCCCTA
GATCGGCCACAGCGGCCGCAAACGTGGTCTGGTCGCGGGTCATCTGCGCTTTGTTGCCGATGAACTCCTT
GGCCGACAGCCTGCCGTCCTGCGTCAGCGGCACCACGAACGCGGTCATGTGCGGGCTGGTTTCGTCACGG
TGGATGCTGGCCGTCACGATGCGATCCGCCCCGTACTTGTCCGCCAGCCACTTGTGCGCCTTCTCGAAGA
ACGCCGCCTGCTGTTCTTGGCTGGCCGACTTCCACCATTCCGGGCTGGCCGTCATGACGTACTCGACCGC
CAACACAGCGTCCTTGCGCCGCTTCTCTGGCAGCAACTCGCGCAGTCGGCCCATCGCTTCATCGGTGCTG
CTGGCCGCCCAGTGCTCGTTCTCTGGCGTCCTGCTGGCGTCAGCGTTGGGCGTCTCGCGCTCGCGGTAGG
CGTGCTTGAGACTGGCCGCCACGTTGCCCATTTTCGCCAGCTTCTTGCATCGCATGATCGCGTATGCCGC
CATGCCTGCCCCTCCCTTTTGGTGTCCAACCGGCTCGACGGGGGCAGCGCAAGGCGGTGCCTCCGGCGGG
CCACTCAATGCTTGAGTATACTCACTAGACTTTGCTTCGCAAAGTCGTGACCGCCTACGGCGGCTGCGGC
GCCCTACGGGCTTGCTCTCCGGGCTTCGCCCTGCGCGGTCGCTGCGCTCCCTTGCCAGCCCGTGGATATG
TGGACGATGGCCGCGAGCGGCCACCGGCTGGCTCGCTTCGCTCGGCCCGTGGACAACCCTGCTGGACAAG
CTGATGGACAGGCTGCGCCTGCCCACGAGCTTGACCACAGGGATTGCCCACCGGCTACCCAGCCTTCGAC
CACATACCCACCGGCTCCAACTGCGCGGCCTGCGGCCTTGCCCCATCAATTTTTTTAATTTTCTCTGGGG
AAAAGCCTCCGGCCTGCGGCCTGCGCGCTTCGCTTGCCGGTTGGACACCAAGTGGAAGGCGGGTCAAGGC
TCGCGCAGCGACCGCGCAGCGGCTTGGCCTTGACGCGCCTGGAACGACCCAAGCCTATGCGAGTGGGGGC
AGTCGAAGGCGAAGCCCGCCCGCCTGCCCCCCGAGCCTCACGGCGGCGAGTGCGGGGGTTCCAAGGGGGC
AGCGCCACCTTGGGCAAGGCCGAAGGCCGCGCAGTCGATCAACAAGCCCCGGAGGGGCCACTTTTTGCCG
GAGGGGGAGCCGCGCCGAAGGCGTGGGGGAACCCCGCAGGGGTGCCCTTCTTTGGGCACCAAAGAACTAG
ATATAGGGCGAAATGCGAAAGACTTAAAAATCAACAACTTAAAAAAGGGGGGTACGCAACAGCTCATTGC
GGCACCCCCCGCAATAGCTCATTGCGTAGGTTAAAGAAAATCTGTAATTGACTGCCACTTTTACGCAACG
CATAATTGTTGTCGCGCTGCCGAAAAGTTGCAGCTGATTGCGCATGGTGCCGCAACCGTGCGGCACCCTA
CCGCATGGAGATAAGCATGGCCACGCAGTCCAGAGAAATCGGCATTCAAGCCAAGAACAAGCCCGGTCAC
TGGGTGCAAACGGAACGCAAAGCGCATGAGGCGTGGGCCGGGCTTATTGCGAGGAAACCCACGGCGGCAA
TGCTGCTGCATCACCTCGTGGCGCAGATGGGCCACCAGAACGCCGTGGTGGTCAGCCAGAAGACACTTTC
CAAGCTCATCGGACGTTCTTTGCGGACGGTCCAATACGCAGTCAAGGACTTGGTGGCCGAGCGCTGGATC
TCCGTCGTGAAGCTCAACGGCCCCGGCACCGTGTCGGCCTACGTGGTCAATGACCGCGTGGCGTGGGGCC
AGCCCCGCGACCAGTTGCGCCTGTCGGTGTTCAGTGCCGCCGTGGTGGTTGATCACGACGACCAGGACGA
ATCGCTGTTGGGGCATGGCGACCTGCGCCGCATCCCGACCCTGTATCCGGGCGAGCAGCAACTACCGACC
GGCCCCGGCGAGGAGCCGCCCAGCCAGCCCGGCATTCCGGGCATGGAACCAGACCTGCCAGCCTTGACCG
AAACGGAGGAATGGGAACGGCGCGGGCAGCAGCGCCTGCCGATGCCCGATGAGCCGTGTTTTCTGGACGA
TGGCGAGCCGTTGGAGCCGCCGACACGGGTCACGCTGCCGCGCCGGTAGTACGTAAGAGGTTCCAACTTT
CACCATAATGAAATAAGATCACTACCGGGCGTATTTTTTGAGTTATCGAGATTTTCAGGAGCTAAGGAAG
CTAAAATGAAATCTAACAATGCGCTCATCGTCATCCTCGGCACCGTCACCCTGGATGCTGTAGGCATAGG
CTTGGTTATGCCGGTACTGCCGGGCCTCTTGCGGGATATCGTCCATTCCGACAGCATCGCCAGTCACTAT
GGCGTGCTGCTAGCGCTATATGCGTTGATGCAATTTCTATGCGCACCCGTTCTCGGAGCACTGTCCGACC
GCTTTGGCCGCCGCCCAGTCCTGCTCGCTTCGCTACTTGGAGCCACTATCGACTACGCGATCATGGCGAC
CACACCCGTCCTGTGGATCCTCTACGCCGGACGCATCGTGGCCGGCATCACCGGCGCCACAGGTGCGGTT
GCTGGCGCCTATATCGCCGACATCACCGATGGGGAAGATCGGGCTCGCCACTTCGGGCTCATGAGCGCTT
GTTTCGGCGTGGGTATGGTGGCAGGCCCCGTGGCCGGGGGACTGTTGGGCGCCATCTCCTTGCATGCACC
ATTCCTTGCGGCGGCGGTGCTCAACGGCCTCAACCTACTACTGGGCTGCTTCCTAATGCAGGAGTCGCAT
AAGGGAGAGCGTCGACCGATGCCCTTGAGAGCCTTCAACCCAGTCAGCTCCTTCCGGTGGGCGCGGGGCA
TGACTATCGTCGCCGCACTTATGACTGTCTTCTTTATCATGCAACTCGTAGGACAGGTGCCGGCAGCGCT
CTGGGTCATTTTCGGCGAGGACCGCTTTCGCTGGAGCGCGACGATGATCGGCCTGTCGCTTGCGGTATTC
GGAATCTTGCACGCCCTCGCTCAAGCCTTCGTCACTGGTCCCGCCACCAAACGTTTCGGCGAGAAGCAGG
CCATTATCGCCGGCATGGCGGCCGACGCGCTGGGCTACGTCTTGCTGGCGTTCGCGACGCGAGGCTGGAT
GGCCTTCCCCATTATGATTCTTCTCGCTTCCGGCGGCATCGGGATGCCCGCGTTGCAGGCCATGCTGTCC
AGGCAGGTAGATGACGACCATCAGGGACAGCTTCAAGGATCGCTCGCGGCTCTTACCAGCCTAACTTCGA
TCACTGGACCGCTGATCGTCACGGCGATTTATGCCGCCTCGGCGAGCACATGGAACGGGTTGGCATGGAT
TGTAGGCGCCGCCCTATACCTTGTCTGCCTCCCCGCGTTGCGTCGCGGTGCATGGAGCCGGGCCACCTCG
ACCTGAATGGAAGGGATCCCCCTCAAGTCAAAAGCCTCCGGTCGGAGGCTTTTGACTTTCTGCTATGGAG
GTCAGGTATGATTTTTATGACAACTTGACGGCTACATCATTCACTTTTTCTTCACAACCGGCACGGAACT
CGCTCGGGCTGGCCCCGGTGCATTTTTTAAATACCCGCGAGAAATAGAGTTGATCGTCAAAACCAACATT
GCGACCGACGGTGGCGATAGGCATCCGGGTGGTGCTCAAAAGCAGCTTCGCCTGGCTGATACGTTGGTCC
TCGCGCCAGCTTAAGACGCTAATCCCTAACTGCTGGCGGAAAAGATGTGACAGACGCGACGGCGACAAGC
AAACATGCTGTGCGACGCTGGCGATATCAAAATTGCTGTCTGCCAGGTGATCGCTGATGTACTGACAAGC
CTCGCGTACCCGATTATCCATCGGTGGATGGAGCGACTCGTTAATCGCTTCCATGCGCCGCAGTAACAAT
TGCTCAAGCAGATTTATCGCCAGCAGCTCCGAATAGCGCCCTTCCCCTTGCCCGGCGTTAATGATTTGCC
CAAACAGGTCGCTGAAATGCGGCTGGTGCGCTTCATCCGGGCGAAAGAACCCCGTATTGGCAAATATTGA
CGGCCAGTTAAGCCATTCATGCCAGTAGGCGCGCGGACGAAAGTAAACCCACTGGTGATACCATTCGCGA
GCCTCCGGATGACGACCGTAGTGATGAATCTCTCCTGGCGGGAACAGCAAAATATCACCCGGTCGGCAAA
CAAATTCTCGTCCCTGATTTTTCACCACCCCCTGACCGCGAATGGTGAGATTGAGAATATAACCTTTCAT
TCCCAGCGGTCGGTCGATAAAAAAATCGAGATAACCGTTGGCCTCAATCGGCGTTAAACCCGCCACCAGA
TGGGCATTAAACGAGTATCCCGGCAGCAGGGGATCATTTTGCGCTTCAGCCATACTTTTCATACTCCCGC
CATTCAGAGAAGAAACCAATTGTCCATATTGCATCAGACATTGCCGTCACTGCGTCTTTTACTGGCTCTT
CTCGCTAACCAAACCGGTAACCCCGCTTATTAAAAGCATTCTGTAACAAAGCGGGACCAAAGCCATGACA
AAAACGCGTAACAAAAGTGTCTATAATCACGGCAGAAAAGTCCACATTGATTATTTGCACGGCGTCACAC
TTTGCTATGCCATAGCATTTTTATCCATAAGATTAGCGGATCCTACCTGACGCTTTTTATCGCAACTCTC
TACTGTTTCTCCATACCCGTTTTTTTGGGCTAGCACCGCCTATCTCGTGTGAGATAGGCGGAGATACGAA
CTTTAAGAAGGAGATATACCCATGGTAAAATGGTCAGTATTGAGCGATATCTAGAGAATTCGTC
