>Addgene plasmid #26075 | pBMTBX-4 | addgene partial sequence | sequence record 31662 | 26075 with pBT-3 5'-tggtcagtattgagcgatat
TATCATTCAGGACGAGCCTCAGACTCCAGCGTAACTGGACTGAAAACAAACTAAAGCGCCCTTGTGGCGC
TTTAGTTTTGTTCCGCTCATGATAATAATGGTTTCTTAGACGTCAGGTGGCACTTTTCGGGGAAATGTGC
GCGCCCGCGTTCCTGCTGGCGCTGGGCCTGTTTCTGGCGCTGGACTTCCCGCTGTTCCGTCAGCAGCTTT
TCGCCCACGGCCTTGATGATCGCGGCGGCCTTGGCCTGCATATCCCGATTCAACGGCCCCAGGGCGTCCA
GAACGGGCTTCAGGCGCTCCCGAAGGTCTCGGGCCGTCTCTTGGGCTTGATCGGCCTTCTTGCGCATCTC
ACGCGCTCCTGCGGCGGCCTGTAGGGCAGGCTCATACCCCTGCCGAACCGCTTTTGTCAGCCGGTCGGCC
ACGGCTTCCGGCGTCTCAACGCGCTTTGAGATTCCCAGCTTTTCGGCCAATCCCTGCGGTGCATAGGCGC
GTGGCTCGACCGCTTGCGGGCTGATGGTGACGTGGCCCACTGGTGGCCGCTCCAGGGCCTCGTAGAACGC
CTGAATGCGCGTGTGACGTGCCTTGCTGCCCTCGATGCCCCGTTGCAGCCCTAGATCGGCCACAGCGGCC
GCAAACGTGGTCTGGTCGCGGGTCATCTGCGCTTTGTTGCCGATGAACTC
